>Addgene plasmid #57955 | mOrange2-Endo-14 | depositor partial sequence | sequence record 89103 | insert sequence
CTGTGACGTCAGATCCGCTAGCGCTACCGGTCGCCACCATGGTGAGCAAGGGCGAGGAGAATAACATGGC
CATCATCAAGGAGTTCATGCGCTTCAAGGTGCGCATGGAGGGCTCCGTGAACGGCCACGAGTTCGAGATC
GAGGGCGAGGGCGAGGGCCGCCCCTACGAGGGCTTTCAGACCGCTAAGCTGAAGGTGACCAAGGGTGGCC
CCCTGCCCTTCGCCTGGGACATCCTGTCCCCTCATTTCACCTACGGCTCCAAGGCCTACGTGAAGCACCC
CGCCGACATCCCCGACTACTTCAAGCTGTCCTTCCCCGAGGGCTTCAAGTGGGAGCGCGTGATGAACTAC
GAGGACGGCGGCGTGGTGACCGTGACCCAGGACTCCTCCCTGCAGGACGGCGAGTTCATCTACAAGGTGA
AGCTGCGCGGCACCAACTTCCCCTCCGACGGCCCCGTGATGCAGAAGAAGACCATGGGCTGGGAGGCCTC
CTCCGAGCGGATGTACCCCGAGGACGGTGCCCTGAAGGGCAAGATCAAGATGAGGCTGAAGCTGAAGGAC
GGCGGCCACTACACCTCCGAGGTCAAGACCACCTACAAGGCCAAGAAGCCCGTGCAGCTGCCCGGCGCCT
ACATCGTCGACATCAAGTTGGACATCACCTCCCACAACGAGGACTACACCATCGTGGAACAGTACGAACG
CGCCGAGGGCCGCCACTCCACCGGCGGCATGGACGAGCTGTACAAGTCCGGATCAGATCTCGAGCTCAAG
CTTGATATCGAATTCCCCATGGAGCAGAAGCTGATCTCCGAGGAGGACCTGAACCGGAAGAAACTGGTGG
TTGTTGGTGATGGAGCCTGTGGAAAGACATGCTTGCTCATAGTCTTCAGCAAGGACGAGTTCCCAGAGGT
GTATGTGCCCACAGTGTTTGAGAACTATGTGGCAGATATCGAGGTGGATGGAAAGCAGGTAGAGTTGGCT
TTGTGGGACACAGCTGGCCAGGAGGACTACGACCGCCTGCGGCCGCTCTCCTACCCGGACACCGACGTCA
TTCTCATGTGCTTCTCGGTGGACAGCCCGGACTCGCTGGAGAACATCCCCGAGAAGTGGGTCCCCGAGGT
GAAGCACTTCTGTCCCAATGTGCCCATCATCCTGGTGGCCAACAAAAAAGACCTGCGCAGCGACGAGCAT
GTCCGCACAGAGCTGGCCCGCATGAAGCAGGAACCCGTTCGCACGGATGACGGCCGCGCCATGGCCGTGC
GCATCCAAGCCTACGACTACCTCGAGTGCTCTGCCAAGACCAAGGAAGGCGTGCGCGAGGTCTTCGAGAC
GGCCACGCGCGCCGCGCTGCAGAAGCGCTACGGCTCCCAGAACGGCTGCATCAACTGCTGCAAGGTGCTA
TGAGGGCCGCGCCCGTCGCGCCTGCCCCTGCCGGGGATCCACCGGATCTAGATAACTGATCATAATCAGC
CATACCACATTGAG
