>Addgene plasmid #57955 | mOrange2-Endo-14 | addgene partial sequence | sequence record 132296 | DsRed1-C 5'-AGCTGGACATCACCTCCCACAACG-3'
ACGCGCCGAGGGCCGCCACTCCACCGGCGGCATGGACGAGCTGTACAAGTCCGGATCAGATCTCGAGCTC
AAGCTTGATATCGAATTCCCCATGGAGCAGAAGCTGATCTCCGAGGAGGACCTGAACCGGAAGAAACTGG
TGGTTGTTGGTGATGGAGCCTGTGGAAAGACATGCTTGCTCATAGTCTTCAGCAAGGACGAGTTCCCAGA
GGTGTATGTGCCCACAGTGTTTGAGAACTATGTGGCAGATATCGAGGTGGATGGAAAGCAGGTAGAGTTG
GCTTTGTGGGACACAGCTGGCCAGGAGGACTACGACCGCCTGCGGCCGCTCTCCTACCCGGACACCGACG
TCATTCTCATGTGCTTCTCGGTGGACAGCCCGGACTCGCTGGAGAACATCCCCGAGAAGTGGGTCCCCGA
GGTGAAGCACTTCTGTCCCAATGTGCCCATCATCCTGGTGGCCAACAAAAAAGACCTGCGCAGCGACGAG
CATGTCCGCACAGAGCTGGCCCGCATGAAGCAGGAACCCGTTCGCACGGATGACGGCCGCGCCATGGCCG
TGCGCATCCAAGCCTACGACTACCTCGAGTGCTCTGCCAAGACCAAGGAAGGCGTGCGCGAGGTCTTCGA
GACGGCCACGCGCGCCGCGCTGCAGAAGCGCTACGGCTCCCAGAACGGCTGCATCAACTGCTGCAAGGTG
CTATGAGGGCCGCGCCCGTCGCGCCTGCCCCTGCCGGGGATCCACCGGATCTAGATAACTGATCATAATC
AGCCATACCACATTTGTAGAGGTTTTACTTGCTTTAAA
