[The description below was written by a language model from this plasmid's Addgene catalogue record.]
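Description:
mOrange2-Endo-14 is a mammalian expression plasmid that produces a fluorescent endosome marker by fusing the monomeric orange fluorescent protein mOrange2 to human RhoB (RHOB), the insert recorded as "Endo". RhoB is a small GTPase that associates with endosomal membranes, so the fusion directs orange fluorescence to endosomes in transfected cells. Expression is driven by the CMV promoter, a strong constitutive promoter in most mammalian cell lines. The listed 3′ sequencing primer implies an SV40 polyadenylation signal downstream of the coding region. The record does not state which end of RhoB carries the fluorescent protein. It also does not explain the "14" in the name or give the cloning method used.

The backbone is an mOrange2 vector of about 4.75 kb without the insert. It is maintained in E. coli as a high-copy plasmid under kanamycin selection. It also carries a neomycin resistance marker, so stably transfected mammalian cells can be selected with G418. No feature table accompanies the entry, so the origin of replication and other backbone elements cannot be confirmed from the record.

The construct is intended for live- or fixed-cell fluorescence imaging of endosomal compartments, with reported excitation and emission maxima of 549 nm and 565 nm. mOrange2 was developed as a more photostable variant of the monomeric orange fluorescent proteins, which makes it better suited to extended or time-lapse imaging. Its spectrum also allows it to be combined with green or far-red organelle markers in multicolour experiments.
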