Addgene plasmid #57955: mOrange2-Endo-14
Purpose: Localization: Endosomes, Excitation: 549, Emission: 565
Depositing lab: Michael Davidson. Depositing organization: Florida State University, Tallahassee. Publication: Improving the photostability of bright monomeric orange and red fluorescent proteins. Shaner NC, Lin MZ, McKeown MR, Steinbach PA, Hazelwood KL, Davidson MW, Tsien RY. Nat Methods. 2008 Jun;5(6):545-51. doi: 10.1038/nmeth.1209. Epub 2008 May 4. PubMed 18454154.
Backbone
  Vector backbone: mOrange2
  Backbone size w/o insert (bp): 4750
  Vector type: Mammalian Expression
  Selectable markers: Neomycin (select with G418)
Growth in bacteria
  Bacterial resistance: Kanamycin, 50 μg/mL
  Growth temperature: 37°C
  Growth strain: DH5alpha
  Copy number: High Copy
Gene/Insert
  Gene/Insert name: Endo (alt name: NM_004040.2)
  Species: H. sapiens (human)
  Entrez Gene: RHOB (a.k.a. ARH6, ARHB, MST081, MSTP081, RHOH6)
  Promoter: CMV
  Tag / fusion protein: mOrange2
  Cloning method: Unknown
  Sequencing primers: 5′ CMV-F; 3′ SV40pA-R
Terms and licenses: Academic/Nonprofit Terms; Industry Terms: Not Available to Industry
Depositor comments: . Excitation = 549; Emission = 565
How to cite: mOrange2-Endo-14 was a gift from Michael Davidson (Addgene plasmid # 57955 ; http://n2t.net/addgene:57955 ; RRID:Addgene_57955)
